>Addgene plasmid #157746 | CaTCH_empty-backbone | depositor full sequence | sequence record 304545 | CaTCH_empty-backbone sequence 8059 bps
CCTTATTAGGAAGGCAACAGACGGGTCTGACATGGATTGGACGAACCACTGAATTGCCGCATTGCAGAGA
TATTGTATTTAAGTGCCTAGCTCGATACATAAACGGGTCTCTCTGGTTAGACCAGATCTGAGCCTGGGAG
CTCTCTGGCTAACTAGGGAACCCACTGCTTAAGCCTCAATAAAGCTTGCCTTGAGTGCTTCAAGTAGTGT
GTGCCCGTCTGTTGTGTGACTCTGGTAACTAGAGATCCCTCAGACCCTTTTAGTCAGTGTGGAAAATCTC
TAGCAGTGGCGCCCGAACAGGGACTTGAAAGCGAAAGGGAAACCAGAGGAGCTCTCTCGACGCAGGACTC
GGCTTGCTGAAGCGCGCACGGCAAGAGGCGAGGGGCGGCGACTGGTGAGTACGCCAAAAATTTTGACTAG
CGGAGGCTAGAAGGAGAGAGATGGGTGCGAGAGCGTCAGTATTAAGCGGGGGAGAATTAGATCGCGATGG
GAAAAAATTCGGTTAAGGCCAGGGGGAAAGAAAAAATATAAATTAAAACATATAGTATGGGCAAGCAGGG
AGCTAGAACGATTCGCAGTTAATCCTGGCCTGTTAGAAACATCAGAAGGCTGTAGACAAATACTGGGACA
GCTACAACCATCCCTTCAGACAGGATCAGAAGAACTTAGATCATTATATAATACAGTAGCAACCCTCTAT
TGTGTGCATCAAAGGATAGAGATAAAAGACACCAAGGAAGCTTTAGACAAGATAGAGGAAGAGCAAAACA
AAAGTAAGACCACCGCACAGCAAGCGGCCGCTGATCTTCAGACCTGGAGGAGGAGATATGAGGGACAATT
GGAGAAGTGAATTATATAAATATAAAGTAGTAAAAATTGAACCATTAGGAGTAGCACCCACCAAGGCAAA
GAGAAGAGTGGTGCAGAGAGAAAAAAGAGCAGTGGGAATAGGAGCTTTGTTCCTTGGGTTCTTGGGAGCA
GCAGGAAGCACTATGGGCGCAGCGTCAATGACGCTGACGGTACAGGCCAGACAATTATTGTCTGGTATAG
TGCAGCAGCAGAACAATTTGCTGAGGGCTATTGAGGCGCAACAGCATCTGTTGCAACTCACAGTCTGGGG
CATCAAGCAGCTCCAGGCAAGAATCCTGGCTGTGGAAAGATACCTAAAGGATCAACAGCTCCTGGGGATT
TGGGGTTGCTCTGGAAAACTCATTTGCACCACTGCTGTGCCTTGGAATGCTAGTTGGAGTAATAAATCTC
TGGAACAGATTTGGAATCACACGACCTGGATGGAGTGGGACAGAGAAATTAACAATTACACAAGCTTAAT
ACACTCCTTAATTGAAGAATCGCAAAACCAGCAAGAAAAGAATGAACAAGAATTCAAGCAGAAGACGGCA
TACGAGATGTGACTGGAGTTCAGACGTGTGCTCTTCCGATCTATTGGAATTAGATAAATGGGCAAGTTTG
TGGAATTGGTTTAACATAACAAATTGGCTGTGGTATATAAAATTATTCATAATGATAGTAGGAGGCTTGG
TAGGTTTAAGAATAGTTTTTGCTGTACTTTCTATAGTGAATAGAGTTAGGCAGGGATATTCACCATTATC
GTTTCAGACCCACCTCCCAACCCCGAGGGGACCCTATCATATGCTGGGTACCCTGTCTAGAGCGAACGGA
GACGACTAGTGATATCCGTCTCTCGGCAGGAGAAGCTTTAGGCGTGTACGGTGGGCGCCTATAAAAGCAG
AGCTCGTTTAGTGAACCGTCAGATCGCCTGGAGCAATTCCACAACACTTTTGTCTTATACCAACTTTCCG
TACCACTTCCTACCCTCGTAAACTGGAGGATCCGCCACCATGGTGAGCAAGGGCGAGGAGCTGTTCACCG
GGGTGGTGCCCATCCTGGTCGAGCTGGACGGCGACGTAAACGGCCACAAGTTCAGCGTGTCCGGCGAGGG
CGAGGGCGATGCCACCTACGGCAAGCTGACCCTGAAGTTCATCTGCACCACCGGCAAGCTGCCCGTGCCC
TGGCCCACCCTCGTGACCACCCTGACCTACGGCGTGCAGTGCTTCAGCCGCTACCCCGACCACATGAAGC
AGCACGACTTCTTCAAGTCCGCCATGCCCGAAGGCTACGTCCAGGAGCGCACCATCTTCTTCAAGGACGA
CGGCAACTACAAGACCCGCGCCGAGGTGAAGTTCGAGGGCGACACCCTGGTGAACCGCATCGAGCTGAAG
GGCATCGACTTCAAGGAGGACGGCAACATCCTGGGGCACAAGCTGGAGTACAACTACAACAGCCACAACG
TCTATATCATGGCCGACAAGCAGAAGAACGGCATCAAGGTGAACTTCAAGATCCGCCACAACATCGAGGA
CGGCAGCGTGCAGCTCGCCGACCACTACCAGCAGAACACCCCCATCGGCGACGGCCCCGTGCTGCTGCCC
GACAACCACTACCTGAGCACCCAGTCCGCCCTGAGCAAAGACCCCAACGAGAAGCGCGATCACATGGTCC
TGCTGGAGTTCGTGACCGCCGCCGGGATCACTCTCGGCATGGACGAGCTGTACAAGTAAGAATTCTAGAT
CTTGAGACAAATGGCAGTATTCATCCACAATTTTAAAAGAAAAGGGGGGATTGGGGGGTACAGTGCAGGG
GAAAGAATAGTAGACATAATAGCAACAGACATACAAACTAAAGAATTACAAAAACAAATTACAAAAATTC
AAAATTTTCGGGTTTATTACAGGGACAGCAGAGATCCACTTTGGCGCCGGCTCGAGTGGCTCCGGTGCCC
GTCAGTGGGCAGAGCGCACATCGCCCACAGTCCCCGAGAAGTTGGGGGGAGGGGTCGGCAATTGAACCGG
TGCCTAGAGAAGGTGGCGCGGGGTAAACTGGGAAAGTGATGTCGTGTACTGGCTCCGCCTTTTTCCCGAG
GGTGGGGGAGAACCGTATATAAGTGCAGTAGTCGCCGTGAACGTTCTTTTTCGCAACGGGTTTGCCGCCA
GAACACAGGTGTCGTGACGCGGATCGTACCCCGAATTTATGATCATGGTGAGCAAGGGCGAGGAGCTGTT
CACCGGGGTGGTGCCCATCCTGGTCGAGCTGGACGGCGACGTAAACGGCCACAAGTTCAGCGTGAGGGGC
GAGGGCGAGGGCGATGCCACCAACGGCAAGCTGACCCTGAAGTTCATCTGCACCACCGGCAAGCTGCCCG
TGCCCTGGCCCACCCTCGTGACCACCCTGAGCCACGGCGTGCAGTGCTTCGCCCGCTACCCCGACCACAT
GAAGCAGCACGACTTCTTCAAGTCCGCCATGCCCGAAGGCTACGTCCAGGAGCGCACCATCTTCTTCAAG
GACGACGGCACCTACAAGACCCGCGCCGAGGTGAAGTTCGAGGGCGACACCCTGGTGAACCGCATCGAGC
TGAAGGGCGTCGACTTCAAGGAGGACGGCAACATCCTGGGGCACAAGCTGGAGTACAACTTCAACAGCCA
CAACATCTATATCATGGCCGTCAAGCAGAAGAACGGCATCAAGGTGAACTTCAAGATCCGCCACAACGTG
GAGGACGGCAGCGTGCAGCTCGCCGACCACTACCAGCAGAACACCCCCATCGGCGACGGCCCCGTGCTGC
TGCCCGACAGCCACTACCTGAGCACCCAGTCCGTGCTGAGCAAAGACCCCAACGAGAAGCGCGATCACAT
GGTCCTGCTGGAGTTCCGCACCGCCGCCGGGATCACTCTCGGCATGGACGAGCTGTACAAGTAACGCGTT
AAGTCGACAATCAACCTCTGGATTACAAAATTTGTGAAAGATTGACTGGTATTCTTAACTATGTTGCTCC
TTTTACGCTATGTGGATACGCTGCTTTAATGCCTTTGTATCATGCTATTGCTTCCCGTATGGCTTTCATT
TTCTCCTCCTTGTATAAATCCTGGTTGCTGTCTCTTTATGAGGAGTTGTGGCCCGTTGTCAGGCAACGTG
GCGTGGTGTGCACTGTGTTTGCTGACGCAACCCCCACTGGTTGGGGCATTGCCACCACCTGTCAGCTCCT
TTCCGGGACTTTCGCTTTCCCCCTCCCTATTGCCACGGCGGAACTCATCGCCGCCTGCCTTGCCCGCTGC
TGGACAGGGGCTCGGCTGTTGGGCACTGACAATTCCGTGGTGTTGTCGGGGAAATCATCGTCCTTTCCTT
GGCTGCTCGCCTGTGTTGCCACCTGGATTCTGCGCGGGACGTCCTTCTGCTACGTCCCTTCGGCCCTCAA
TCCAGCGGACCTTCCTTCCCGCGGCCTGCTGCCGGCTCTGCGGCCTCTTCCGCGTCTTCGCCTTCGCCCT
CAGACGAGTCGGATCTCCCTTTGGGCCGCCTCCCCGCGTCGACTTTAAGACCAATGACTTACAAGGCAGC
TGTAGATCTTAGCCACTTTTTAAAAGAAAAGGGGGGACTGGAAGGGCTAATTCACTCCCAACGAAGACAA
GATCTGCTTTTTGCTTGTACTGGGTCTCTCTGGTTAGACCAGATCTGAGCCTGGGAGCTCTCTGGCTAAC
TAGGGAACCCACTGCTTAAGCCTCAATAAAGCTTGCCTTGAGTGCTTCAAGTAGTGTGTGCCCGTCTGTT
GTGTGACTCTGGTAACTAGAGATCCCTCAGACCCTTTTAGTCAGTGTGGAAAATCTCTAGCAGTACGTAT
AGTAGTTCATGTCATCTTATTATTCAGTATTTATAACTTGCAAAGAAATGAATATCAGAGAGTGAGAGGA
ACTTGTTTATTGCAGCTTATAATGGTTACAAATAAAGCAATAGCATCACAAATTTCACAAATAAAGCATT
TTTTTCACTGCATTCTAGTTGTGGTTTGTCCAAACTCATCAATGTATCTTATCATGTCTGGCTCTAGCTA
TCCCGCCCCTAACTCCGCCCATCCCGCCCCTAACTCCGCCCAGTTCCGCCCATTCTCCGCCCCATGGCTG
ACTAATTTTTTTTATTTATGCAGAGGCCGAGGCCGCCTCGGCCTCTGAGCTATTCCAGAAGTAGTGAGGA
GGCTTTTTTGGAGGCCTAGGGACGTACCCAATTCGCCCTATAGTGAGTCGTATTACGCGCGCTCACTGGC
CGTCGTTTTACAACGTCGTGACTGGGAAAACCCTGGCGTTACCCAACTTAATCGCCTTGCAGCACATCCC
CCTTTCGCCAGCTGGCGTAATAGCGAAGAGGCCCGCACCGATCGCCCTTCCCAACAGTTGCGCAGCCTGA
ATGGCGAATGGG
[124 nt withheld, positions 5263-5386]
C
[91 nt withheld, positions 5388-5478]
A
[49 nt withheld, positions 5480-5528]
CCTTTGACGTTGGAGTCCACGTTCTTT
[37 nt withheld, positions 5556-5592]
ACCCTATCTCGGTCTATTCTTTTGATTTATAAGGGATTTTGCCGATTTCGGCCTATTGGTTAAAAAATGA
GCTGATTTAACAAAAATTTAACGCGAATTTTAACAAAATATTAACGCTTACAATTTAGGTGGCACTTTTC
GGGGAAATGTGCGCGGAACCCCTATTTGTTTATTTTTCTAAATACATTCAAATATGTATCCGCTCATGAG
ACAATAACCCTGATAAATGCTTCAATAATATTGAAAAAGGAAGAGTATGAGTATTCAACATTTCCGTGTC
GCCCTTATTCCCTTTTTTGCGGCATTTTGCCTTCCTGTTTTTGCTCACCCAGAAACGCTGGTGAAAGTAA
AAGATGCTGAAGATCAGTTGGGTGCACGAGTGGGTTACATCGAACTGGATCTCAACAGCGGTAAGATCCT
TGAGAGTTTTCGCCCCGAAGAACGTTTTCCAATGATGAGCACTTTTAAAGTTCTGCTATGTGGCGCGGTA
TTATCCCGTATTGACGCCGGGCAAGAGCAACTCGGTCGCCGCATACACTATTCTCAGAATGACTTGGTTG
AGTACTCACCAGTCACAGAAAAGCATCTTACGGATGGCATGACAGTAAGAGAATTATGCAGTGCTGCCAT
AACCATGAGTGATAACACTGCGGCCAACTTACTTCTGACAACGATCGGAGGACCGAAGGAGCTAACCGCT
TTTTTGCACAACATGGGGGATCATGTAACTCGCCTTGATCGTTGGGAACCGGAGCTGAATGAAGCCATAC
CAAACGACGAGCGTGACACCACGATGCCTGTAGCAATGGCAACAACGTTGCGCAAACTATTAACTGGCGA
ACTACTTACTCTAGCTTCCCGGCAACAATTAATAGACTGGATGGAGGCGGATAAAGTTGCAGGACCACTT
CTGCGCTCGGCCCTTCCGGCTGGCTGGTTTATTGCTGATAAATCTGGAGCCGGTGAGCGTGGGTCTCGCG
GTATCATTGCAGCACTGGGGCCAGATGGTAAGCCCTCCCGTATCGTAGTTATCTACACGACGGGGAGTCA
GGCAACTATGGATGAACGAAATAGACAGATCGCTGAGATAGGTGCCTCACTGATTAAGCATTGGTAACTG
TCAGACCAAGTTTACTCATATATACTTTAGATTGATTTAAAACTTCATTTTTAATTTAAAAGGATCTAGG
TGAAGATCCTTTTTGATAATCTCATGACCAAAATCCCTTAACGTGAGTTTTCGTTCCACTGAGCGTCAGA
CCCCGTAGAAAAGATCAAAGGATCTTCTTGAGATCCTTTTTTTCTGCGCGTAATCTGCTGCTTGCAAACA
AAAAAACCACCGCTACCAGCGGTGGTTTGTTTGCCGGATCAAGAGCTACCAACTCTTTTTCCGAAGGTAA
CTGGCTTCAGCAGAGCGCAGATACCAAATACTGTTCTTCTAGTGTAGCCGTAGTTAGGCCACCACTTCAA
GAACTCTGTAGCACCGCCTACATACCTCGCTCTGCTAATCCTGTTACCAGTGGCTGCTGCCAGTGGCGAT
AAGTCGTGTCTTACCGGGTTGGACTCAAGACGATAGTTACCGGATAAGGCGCAGCGGTCGGGCTGAACGG
GGGGTTCGTGCACACAGCCCAGCTTGGAGCGAACGACCTACACCGAACTGAGATACCTACAGCGTGAGCT
ATGAGAAAGCGCCACGCTTCCCGAAGGGAGAAAGGCGGACAGGTATCCGGTAAGCGGCAGGGTCGGAACA
GGAGAGCGCACGAGGGAGCTTCCAGGGGGAAACGCCTGGTATCTTTATAGTCCTGTCGGGTTTCGCCACC
TCTGACTTGAGCGTCGATTTTTGTGATGCTCGTCAGGGGGGCGGAGCCTATGGAAAAACGCCAGCAACGC
GGCCTTTTTACGGTTCCTGGCCTTTTGCTGGCCTTTTGCTCACATGTTCTTTCCTGCGTTATCCCCTGAT
TCTGTGGATAACCGTATTACCGCCTTTGAGTGAGCTGATACCGCTCGCCGCAGCCGAACGACCGAGCGCA
GCGAGTCAGTGAGCGAGGAAGCGGAAGAGCGCCCAATACGCAAACCGCCTCTCCCCGCGCGTTGGCCGAT
TCATTAATGCAGCTGGCACGACAGGTTTCCCGACTGGAAAGCGGGCAGTGAGCGCAACGCAATTAATGTG
AGTTAGCTCACTCATTAGGCACCCCAGGCTTTACACTTTATGCTTCCGGCTCGTATGTTGTGTGGAATTG
TGAGCGGATAACAATTTCACACAGGAAACAGCTATGACCATGATTACGCCAAGCGCGCAATTAACCCTCA
CTAAAGGGAACAAAAGCTGGAGCTGCAAGCTTAATGTAGTCTTATGCAATACTCTTGTAGTCTTGCAACA
TGGTAACGATGAGTTAGCAACATGCCTTACAAGGAGAGAAAAAGCACCGTGCATGCCGATTGGTGGAAGT
AAGGTGGTACGATCGTG
Features (pLannotate 1.2.2; 27 found; start..end, strand, type, name):
    105..285     +  LTR            5' LTR (truncated): truncated 5' long terminal repeat (LTR) from HIV-1
    332..457     +  misc_feature   HIV-1 Ψ: packaging signal of human immunodeficiency virus type 1
    441..804     +  CDS            HIV-1 gag (fragment): gag protein from human immunodeficiency virus 1; gag
    950..1183    +  misc_feature   RRE: The Rev response element (RRE) of HIV-1 allows for Rev-dependent mRNA export from the nucleus to the cytoplasm.
   1438..1662    +  CDS            env (fragment): ENV_HV1W1 - Experimental evidence at protein level: Swiss-Prot protein existence level 1. [Transmembrane protein gp41]: Acts as a class I viral fusion protein. Under the current model, the protein has at least 3 conformational states: pre-fusion native state, pre-hairpin intermediate state, and post-fusion hairpin state. During fusion of viral and target intracellular membranes, the coiled coil regions (heptad repeats) assume a trimer-of-hairpins structure, positioning the fusion peptide in close proximity to the C-terminal region of the ectodomain. The formation of this structure appears to d
   1713..1842    +  promoter       TRE3G promoter (fragment): 3rd-generation Tet-responsive promoter that can be activated by binding of Tet-On® 3G
   1860..2579    +  CDS            EGFP: the original enhanced GFP (Yang et al., 1996) mammalian codon-optimized
   2621..2738    +  misc_feature   cPPT/CTS: central polypurine tract and central termination sequence of HIV-1
   2807..3018    +  promoter       EF-1α core promoter: core promoter for human elongation factor EF-1α
   3055..3774    +  CDS            EBFP2: enhanced blue variant of GFP (Ai et al., 2007) mammalian codon-optimized
   3789..4377    +  misc_feature   WPRE: woodchuck hepatitis virus posttranscriptional regulatory element
   4428..4447    +  misc_feature   cPPT/CTS (fragment): central polypurine tract and central termination sequence of HIV-1
   4449..4682    +  LTR            3' LTR (ΔU3): self-inactivating 3' long terminal repeat (LTR) from HIV-1
   4760..4881    +  polyA_signal   SV40 poly(A) signal: SV40 polyadenylation signal
   4921..5056    +  rep_origin     SV40 ori: SV40 origin of replication
   5077..5095    -  promoter       T7 promoter: promoter for bacteriophage T7 RNA polymerase
   5103..5258    +  CDS            lacZα (fragment): LacZα fragment of β-galactosidase; lacZ fragment
   5263..5691    +  rep_origin     f1 ori (sequence partly withheld): f1 bacteriophage origin of replication; arrow indicates direction of (+) strand synthesis
   5744..5848    +  promoter       AmpR promoter: bla
   5849..6709    +  CDS            AmpR: β-lactamase; bla; confers resistance to ampicillin, carbenicillin, and related antibiotics
   6880..7468    +  rep_origin     ori: high-copy-number ColE1/pMB1/pBR322/pUC origin of replication
   7651..7743    +  CDS            lacI (fragment): lac repressor; lacI; The lac repressor binds to the lac operator to inhibit transcription in E. coli. This inhibition can be relieved by adding lactose or isopropyl-β-D-thiogalactopyranoside (IPTG).
   7756..7777    +  protein_bind   CAP binding site: CAP binding activates transcription in the presence of cAMP. E. coli catabolite activator protein
   7792..7822    +  promoter       lac promoter: promoter for the E. coli lac operon
   7830..7846    +  protein_bind   lac operator: The lac repressor binds to the lac operator to inhibit transcription in E. coli. This inhibition can be relieved by adding lactose or isopropyl-β-D-thiogalactopyranoside (IPTG). lac repressor encoded by lacI
   7891..7909    +  promoter       T3 promoter: promoter for bacteriophage T3 RNA polymerase
   7937..104     +  promoter       RSV promoter (across the origin): Rous sarcoma virus enhancer/promoter
