>Addgene plasmid #157746 | CaTCH_empty-backbone | addgene full sequence | sequence record 311151 | Addgene NGS Result
AGAGTTAGGCAGGGATATTCACCATTATCGTTTCAGACCCACCTCCCAACCCCGAGGGGACCCTATCATA
TGCTGGGTACCCTGTCTAGAGCGAACGGAGACGACTAGTGATATCCGTCTCTCGGCAGGAGAAGCTTTAG
GCGTGTACGGTGGGCGCCTATAAAAGCAGAGCTCGTTTAGTGAACCGTCAGATCGCCTGGAGCAATTCCA
CAACACTTTTGTCTTATACCAACTTTCCGTACCACTTCCTACCCTCGTAAACTGGAGGATCCGCCACCAT
GGTGAGCAAGGGCGAGGAGCTGTTCACCGGGGTGGTGCCCATCCTGGTCGAGCTGGACGGCGACGTAAAC
GGCCACAAGTTCAGCGTGTCCGGCGAGGGCGAGGGCGATGCCACCTACGGCAAGCTGACCCTGAAGTTCA
TCTGCACCACCGGCAAGCTGCCCGTGCCCTGGCCCACCCTCGTGACCACCCTGACCTACGGCGTGCAGTG
CTTCAGCCGCTACCCCGACCACATGAAGCAGCACGACTTCTTCAAGTCCGCCATGCCCGAAGGCTACGTC
CAGGAGCGCACCATCTTCTTCAAGGACGACGGCAACTACAAGACCCGCGCCGAGGTGAAGTTCGAGGGCG
ACACCCTGGTGAACCGCATCGAGCTGAAGGGCATCGACTTCAAGGAGGACGGCAACATCCTGGGGCACAA
GCTGGAGTACAACTACAACAGCCACAACGTCTATATCATGGCCGACAAGCAGAAGAACGGCATCAAGGTG
AACTTCAAGATCCGCCACAACATCGAGGACGGCAGCGTGCAGCTCGCCGACCACTACCAGCAGAACACCC
CCATCGGCGACGGCCCCGTGCTGCTGCCCGACAACCACTACCTGAGCACCCAGTCCGCCCTGAGCAAAGA
CCCCAACGAGAAGCGCGATCACATGGTCCTGCTGGAGTTCGTGACCGCCGCCGGGATCACTCTCGGCATG
GACGAGCTGTACAAGTAAGAATTCTAGATCTTGAGACAAATGGCAGTATTCATCCACAATTTTAAAAGAA
AAGGGGGGATTGGGGGGTACAGTGCAGGGGAAAGAATAGTAGACATAATAGCAACAGACATACAAACTAA
AGAATTACAAAAACAAATTACAAAAATTCAAAATTTTCGGGTTTATTACAGGGACAGCAGAGATCCACTT
TGGCGCCGGCTCGAGTGGCTCCGGTGCCCGTCAGTGGGCAGAGCGCACATCGCCCACAGTCCCCGAGAAG
TTGGGGGGAGGGGTCGGCAATTGAACCGGTGCCTAGAGAAGGTGGCGCGGGGTAAACTGGGAAAGTGATG
TCGTGTACTGGCTCCGCCTTTTTCCCGAGGGTGGGGGAGAACCGTATATAAGTGCAGTAGTCGCCGTGAA
CGTTCTTTTTCGCAACGGGTTTGCCGCCAGAACACAGGTGTCGTGACGCGGATCGTACCCCGAATTTATG
CTCATGGTGAGCAAGGGCGAGGAGCTGTTCACCGGGGTGGTGCCCATCCTGGTCGAGCTGGACGGCGACG
TAAACGGCCACAAGTTCAGCGTGAGGGGCGAGGGCGAGGGCGATGCCACCAACGGCAAGCTGACCCTGAA
GTTCATCTGCACCACCGGCAAGCTGCCCGTGCCCTGGCCCACCCTCGTGACCACCCTGAGCCACGGCGTG
CAGTGCTTCGCCCGCTACCCCGACCACATGAAGCAGCACGACTTCTTCAAGTCCGCCATGCCCGAAGGCT
ACGTCCAGGAGCGCACCATCTTCTTCAAGGACGACGGCACCTACAAGACCCGCGCCGAGGTGAAGTTCGA
GGGCGACACCCTGGTGAACCGCATCGAGCTGAAGGGCGTCGACTTCAAGGAGGACGGCAACATCCTGGGG
CACAAGCTGGAGTACAACTTCAACAGCCACAACATCTATATCATGGCCGTCAAGCAGAAGAACGGCATCA
AGGTGAACTTCAAGATCCGCCACAACGTGGAGGACGGCAGCGTGCAGCTCGCCGACCACTACCAGCAGAA
CACCCCCATCGGCGACGGCCCCGTGCTGCTGCCCGACAGCCACTACCTGAGCACCCAGTCCGTGCTGAGC
AAAGACCCCAACGAGAAGCGCGATCACATGGTCCTGCTGGAGTTCCGCACCGCCGCCGGGATCACTCTCG
GCATGGACGAGCTGTACAAGTAACGCGTTAAGTCGACAATCAACCTCTGGATTACAAAATTTGTGAAAGA
TTGACTGGTATTCTTAACTATGTTGCTCCTTTTACGCTATGTGGATACGCTGCTTTAATGCCTTTGTATC
ATGCTATTGCTTCCCGTATGGCTTTCATTTTCTCCTCCTTGTATAAATCCTGGTTGCTGTCTCTTTATGA
GGAGTTGTGGCCCGTTGTCAGGCAACGTGGCGTGGTGTGCACTGTGTTTGCTGACGCAACCCCCACTGGT
TGGGGCATTGCCACCACCTGTCAGCTCCTTTCCGGGACTTTCGCTTTCCCCCTCCCTATTGCCACGGCGG
AACTCATCGCCGCCTGCCTTGCCCGCTGCTGGACAGGGGCTCGGCTGTTGGGCACTGACAATTCCGTGGT
GTTGTCGGGGAAATCATCGTCCTTTCCTTGGCTGCTCGCCTGTGTTGCCACCTGGATTCTGCGCGGGACG
TCCTTCTGCTACGTCCCTTCGGCCCTCAATCCAGCGGACCTTCCTTCCCGCGGCCTGCTGCCGGCTCTGC
GGCCTCTTCCGCGTCTTCGCCTTCGCCCTCAGACGAGTCGGATCTCCCTTTGGGCCGCCTCCCCGCGTCG
ACTTTAAGACCAATGACTTACAAGGCAGCTGTAGATCTTAGCCACTTTTTAAAAGAAAAGGGGGGACTGG
AAGGGCTAATTCACTCCCAACGAAGACAAGATCTGCTTTTTGCTTGTACTGGGTCTCTCTGGTTAGACCA
GATCTGAGCCTGGGAGCTCTCTGGCTAACTAGGGAACCCACTGCTTAAGCCTCAATAAAGCTTGCCTTGA
GTGCTTCAAGTAGTGTGTGCCCGTCTGTTGTGTGACTCTGGTAACTAGAGATCCCTCAGACCCTTTTAGT
CAGTGTGGAAAATCTCTAGCAGTACGTATAGTAGTTCATGTCATCTTATTATTCAGTATTTATAACTTGC
AAAGAAATGAATATCAGAGAGTGAGAGGAACTTGTTTATTGCAGCTTATAATGGTTACAAATAAAGCAAT
AGCATCACAAATTTCACAAATAAAGCATTTTTTTCACTGCATTCTAGTTGTGGTTTGTCCAAACTCATCA
ATGTATCTTATCATGTCTGGCTCTAGCTATCCCGCCCCTAACTCCGCCCATCCCGCCCCTAACTCCGCCC
AGTTCCGCCCATTCTCCGCCCCATGGCTGACTAATTTTTTTTATTTATGCAGAGGCCGAGGCCGCCTCGG
CCTCTGAGCTATTCCAGAAGTAGTGAGGAGGCTTTTTTGGAGGCCTAGGGACGTACCCAATTCGCCCTAT
AGTGAGTCGTATTACGCGCGCTCACTGGCCGTCGTTTTACAACGTCGTGACTGGGAAAACCCTGGCGTTA
CCCAACTTAATCGCCTTGCAGCACATCCCCCTTTCGCCAGCTGGCGTAATAGCGAAGAGGCCCGCACCGA
TCGCCCTTCCCAACAGTTGCGCAGCCTGAATGGCGAATGGG
[124 nt withheld, positions 3682-3805]
C
[91 nt withheld, positions 3807-3897]
A
[49 nt withheld, positions 3899-3947]
CCTTTGACGTTGGAGTCCACGTTCTTT
[37 nt withheld, positions 3975-4011]
ACCCTATCTCGGTCTATTCTTTTGATTTATAAGGGATTTTGCCGATTTCGGCCTATTGGTTAAAAAATGA
GCTGATTTAACAAAAATTTAACGCGAATTTTAACAAAATATTAACGCTTACAATTTAGGTGGCACTTTTC
GGGGAAATGTGCGCGGAACCCCTATTTGTTTATTTTTCTAAATACATTCAAATATGTATCCGCTCATGAG
ACAATAACCCTGATAAATGCTTCAATAATATTGAAAAAGGAAGAGTATGAGTATTCAACATTTCCGTGTC
GCCCTTATTCCCTTTTTTGCGGCATTTTGCCTTCCTGTTTTTGCTCACCCAGAAACGCTGGTGAAAGTAA
AAGATGCTGAAGATCAGTTGGGTGCACGAGTGGGTTACATCGAACTGGATCTCAACAGCGGTAAGATCCT
TGAGAGTTTTCGCCCCGAAGAACGTTTTCCAATGATGAGCACTTTTAAAGTTCTGCTATGTGGCGCGGTA
TTATCCCGTATTGACGCCGGGCAAGAGCAACTCGGTCGCCGCATACACTATTCTCAGAATGACTTGGTTG
AGTACTCACCAGTCACAGAAAAGCATCTTACGGATGGCATGACAGTAAGAGAATTATGCAGTGCTGCCAT
AACCATGAGTGATAACACTGCGGCCAACTTACTTCTGACAACGATCGGAGGACCGAAGGAGCTAACCGCT
TTTTTGCACAACATGGGGGATCATGTAACTCGCCTTGATCGTTGGGAACCGGAGCTGAATGAAGCCATAC
CAAACGACGAGCGTGACACCACGATGCCTGTAGCAATGGCAACAACGTTGCGCAAACTATTAACTGGCGA
ACTACTTACTCTAGCTTCCCGGCAACAATTAATAGACTGGATGGAGGCGGATAAAGTTGCAGGACCACTT
CTGCGCTCGGCCCTTCCGGCTGGCTGGTTTATTGCTGATAAATCTGGAGCCGGTGAGCGTGGGTCTCGCG
GTATCATTGCAGCACTGGGGCCAGATGGTAAGCCCTCCCGTATCGTAGTTATCTACACGACGGGGAGTCA
GGCAACTATGGATGAACGAAATAGACAGATCGCTGAGATAGGTGCCTCACTGATTAAGCATTGGTAACTG
TCAGACCAAGTTTACTCATATATACTTTAGATTGATTTAAAACTTCATTTTTAATTTAAAAGGATCTAGG
TGAAGATCCTTTTTGATAATCTCATGACCAAAATCCCTTAACGTGAGTTTTCGTTCCACTGAGCGTCAGA
CCCCGTAGAAAAGATCAAAGGATCTTCTTGAGATCCTTTTTTTCTGCGCGTAATCTGCTGCTTGCAAACA
AAAAAACCACCGCTACCAGCGGTGGTTTGTTTGCCGGATCAAGAGCTACCAACTCTTTTTCCGAAGGTAA
CTGGCTTCAGCAGAGCGCAGATACCAAATACTGTTCTTCTAGTGTAGCCGTAGTTAGGCCACCACTTCAA
GAACTCTGTAGCACCGCCTACATACCTCGCTCTGCTAATCCTGTTACCAGTGGCTGCTGCCAGTGGCGAT
AAGTCGTGTCTTACCGGGTTGGACTCAAGACGATAGTTACCGGATAAGGCGCAGCGGTCGGGCTGAACGG
GGGGTTCGTGCACACAGCCCAGCTTGGAGCGAACGACCTACACCGAACTGAGATACCTACAGCGTGAGCT
ATGAGAAAGCGCCACGCTTCCCGAAGGGAGAAAGGCGGACAGGTATCCGGTAAGCGGCAGGGTCGGAACA
GGAGAGCGCACGAGGGAGCTTCCAGGGGGAAACGCCTGGTATCTTTATAGTCCTGTCGGGTTTCGCCACC
TCTGACTTGAGCGTCGATTTTTGTGATGCTCGTCAGGGGGGCGGAGCCTATGGAAAAACGCCAGCAACGC
GGCCTTTTTACGGTTCCTGGCCTTTTGCTGGCCTTTTGCTCACATGTTCTTTCCTGCGTTATCCCCTGAT
TCTGTGGATAACCGTATTACCGCCTTTGAGTGAGCTGATACCGCTCGCCGCAGCCGAACGACCGAGCGCA
GCGAGTCAGTGAGCGAGGAAGCGGAAGAGCGCCCAATACGCAAACCGCCTCTCCCCGCGCGTTGGCCGAT
TCATTAATGCAGCTGGCACGACAGGTTTCCCGACTGGAAAGCGGGCAGTGAGCGCAACGCAATTAATGTG
AGTTAGCTCACTCATTAGGCACCCCAGGCTTTACACTTTATGCTTCCGGCTCGTATGTTGTGTGGAATTG
TGAGCGGATAACAATTTCACACAGGAAACAGCTATGACCATGATTACGCCAAGCGCGCAATTAACCCTCA
CTAAAGGGAACAAAAGCTGGAGCTGCAAGCTTAATGTAGTCTTATGCAATACTCTTGTAGTCTTGCAACA
TGGTAACGATGAGTTAGCAACATGCCTTACAAGGAGAGAAAAAGCACCGTGCATGCCGATTGGTGGAAGT
AAGGTGGTACGATCGTGCCTTATTAGGAAGGCAACAGACGGGTCTGACATGGATTGGACGAACCACTGAA
TTGCCGCATTGCAGAGATATTGTATTTAAGTGCCTAGCTCGATACATAAACGGGTCTCTCTGGTTAGACC
AGATCTGAGCCTGGGAGCTCTCTGGCTAACTAGGGAACCCACTGCTTAAGCCTCAATAAAGCTTGCCTTG
AGTGCTTCAAGTAGTGTGTGCCCGTCTGTTGTGTGACTCTGGTAACTAGAGATCCCTCAGACCCTTTTAG
TCAGTGTGGAAAATCTCTAGCAGTGGCGCCCGAACAGGGACTTGAAAGCGAAAGGGAAACCAGAGGAGCT
CTCTCGACGCAGGACTCGGCTTGCTGAAGCGCGCACGGCAAGAGGCGAGGGGCGGCGACTGGTGAGTACG
CCAAAAATTTTGACTAGCGGAGGCTAGAAGGAGAGAGATGGGTGCGAGAGCGTCAGTATTAAGCGGGGGA
GAATTAGATCGCGATGGGAAAAAATTCGGTTAAGGCCAGGGGGAAAGAAAAAATATAAATTAAAACATAT
AGTATGGGCAAGCAGGGAGCTAGAACGATTCGCAGTTAATCCTGGCCTGTTAGAAACATCAGAAGGCTGT
AGACAAATACTGGGACAGCTACAACCATCCCTTCAGACAGGATCAGAAGAACTTAGATCATTATATAATA
CAGTAGCAACCCTCTATTGTGTGCATCAAAGGATAGAGATAAAAGACACCAAGGAAGCTTTAGACAAGAT
AGAGGAAGAGCAAAACAAAAGTAAGACCACCGCACAGCAAGCGGCCGCTGATCTTCAGACCTGGAGGAGG
AGATATGAGGGACAATTGGAGAAGTGAATTATATAAATATAAAGTAGTAAAAATTGAACCATTAGGAGTA
GCACCCACCAAGGCAAAGAGAAGAGTGGTGCAGAGAGAAAAAAGAGCAGTGGGAATAGGAGCTTTGTTCC
TTGGGTTCTTGGGAGCAGCAGGAAGCACTATGGGCGCAGCGTCAATGACGCTGACGGTACAGGCCAGACA
ATTATTGTCTGGTATAGTGCAGCAGCAGAACAATTTGCTGAGGGCTATTGAGGCGCAACAGCATCTGTTG
CAACTCACAGTCTGGGGCATCAAGCAGCTCCAGGCAAGAATCCTGGCTGTGGAAAGATACCTAAAGGATC
AACAGCTCCTGGGGATTTGGGGTTGCTCTGGAAAACTCATTTGCACCACTGCTGTGCCTTGGAATGCTAG
TTGGAGTAATAAATCTCTGGAACAGATTTGGAATCACACGACCTGGATGGAGTGGGACAGAGAAATTAAC
AATTACACAAGCTTAATACACTCCTTAATTGAAGAATCGCAAAACCAGCAAGAAAAGWRYKCTTCCGATC
TATTGGAATTAGATAAATGGGCAAGTTTGTGGAATTGGTTTAACATAACAAATTGGCTGTGGTATATAAA
ATTATTCATAATGATAGTAGGAGGCTTGGTAGGTTTAAGAATAGTTTTTGCTGTACTTTCTATAGTGAAT
Features (pLannotate 1.2.2; 27 found; start..end, strand, type, name):
     37..63      +  CDS            Rev (fragment): human immunodeficiency virus 1 (HIV-1) Rev protein; rev; enhances nuclear export of unspliced and incompletely spliced viral mRNAs
    132..261     +  promoter       TRE3G promoter (fragment): 3rd-generation Tet-responsive promoter that can be activated by binding of Tet-On® 3G
    279..998     +  CDS            EGFP: the original enhanced GFP (Yang et al., 1996) mammalian codon-optimized
   1040..1157    +  misc_feature   cPPT/CTS: central polypurine tract and central termination sequence of HIV-1
   1226..1437    +  promoter       EF-1α core promoter: core promoter for human elongation factor EF-1α
   1474..2193    +  CDS            EBFP2: enhanced blue variant of GFP (Ai et al., 2007) mammalian codon-optimized
   2208..2796    +  misc_feature   WPRE: woodchuck hepatitis virus posttranscriptional regulatory element
   2847..2866    +  misc_feature   cPPT/CTS (fragment): central polypurine tract and central termination sequence of HIV-1
   2868..3101    +  LTR            3' LTR (ΔU3): self-inactivating 3' long terminal repeat (LTR) from HIV-1
   3179..3300    +  polyA_signal   SV40 poly(A) signal: SV40 polyadenylation signal
   3340..3475    +  rep_origin     SV40 ori: SV40 origin of replication
   3496..3514    -  promoter       T7 promoter: promoter for bacteriophage T7 RNA polymerase
   3522..3677    +  CDS            lacZα (fragment): LacZα fragment of β-galactosidase; lacZ fragment
   3682..4110    +  rep_origin     f1 ori (sequence partly withheld): f1 bacteriophage origin of replication; arrow indicates direction of (+) strand synthesis
   4163..4267    +  promoter       AmpR promoter: bla
   4268..5128    +  CDS            AmpR: β-lactamase; bla; confers resistance to ampicillin, carbenicillin, and related antibiotics
   5299..5887    +  rep_origin     ori: high-copy-number ColE1/pMB1/pBR322/pUC origin of replication
   6070..6162    +  CDS            lacI (fragment): lac repressor; lacI; The lac repressor binds to the lac operator to inhibit transcription in E. coli. This inhibition can be relieved by adding lactose or isopropyl-β-D-thiogalactopyranoside (IPTG).
   6175..6196    +  protein_bind   CAP binding site: CAP binding activates transcription in the presence of cAMP. E. coli catabolite activator protein
   6211..6241    +  promoter       lac promoter: promoter for the E. coli lac operon
   6249..6265    +  protein_bind   lac operator: The lac repressor binds to the lac operator to inhibit transcription in E. coli. This inhibition can be relieved by adding lactose or isopropyl-β-D-thiogalactopyranoside (IPTG). lac repressor encoded by lacI
   6310..6328    +  promoter       T3 promoter: promoter for bacteriophage T3 RNA polymerase
   6356..6582    +  promoter       RSV promoter: Rous sarcoma virus enhancer/promoter
   6583..6763    +  LTR            5' LTR (truncated): truncated 5' long terminal repeat (LTR) from HIV-1
   6810..6935    +  misc_feature   HIV-1 Ψ: packaging signal of human immunodeficiency virus type 1
   6919..7282    +  CDS            HIV-1 gag (fragment): gag protein from human immunodeficiency virus 1; gag
   7428..7661    +  misc_feature   RRE: The Rev response element (RRE) of HIV-1 allows for Rev-dependent mRNA export from the nucleus to the cytoplasm.
