[The description below was written by a language model from this plasmid's Addgene catalogue record and pLannotate feature annotations shown in this document.]
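Description:
CaTCH_empty-backbone is a third-generation, self-inactivating lentiviral vector built on the pRRL backbone. It serves as the empty recipient for CaTCH barcodes, either a barcode library or individual barcode sequences. It is propagated in E. coli as a high-copy plasmid through a ColE1/pUC-type origin with ampicillin resistance, and the backbone also carries an f1 origin, an SV40 origin and residual lac/T7/T3 elements. The viral genome is transcribed from an RSV promoter fused to a truncated HIV-1 5' LTR. It includes the Ψ packaging signal with a gag fragment, the RRE for Rev-dependent nuclear export, a cPPT/CTS, a WPRE and a ΔU3 3' LTR followed by an SV40 polyadenylation signal.

The depositor summarises the payload as mCMV_eGFP_EF1as_eBFP2. A minimal CMV promoter sits upstream of EGFP; the annotation software labels it as a fragment of the TRE3G promoter, which is consistent with the minimal CMV core that promoter contains. A short EF-1α core promoter then drives EBFP2 constitutively. EBFP2 is the listed selectable marker, so transduced cells can be identified or sorted by blue fluorescence. EGFP should stay essentially silent from the minimal promoter alone. According to the associated publication title, the system uses CRISPRa-inducible reporters to isolate live clones from barcoded populations, which implies that a barcode placed near the minimal promoter acts as the target for an activator that switches on GFP in the chosen clone. The position of the cloning site is not annotated in either feature table.

The depositor sequence (8,059 nt) and the sequencing-derived record (8,001 nt) show the same feature order but differ slightly in length.
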