Addgene plasmid #157746: CaTCH_empty-backbone
Purpose: (Empty Backbone) Lentiviral CaTCH barcoding plasmid harboring an emtpy cloning site to insert a CaTCH barcoding library or individual barcode sequences
Depositing lab: Anna Obenauf. Depositing organization: Research Institute of Molecular Pathology (IMP). Publication: Isolating live cell clones from barcoded populations using CRISPRa-inducible reporters. Umkehrer C, Holstein F, Formenti L, Jude J, Froussios K, Neumann T, Cronin SM, Haas L, Lipp JJ, Burkard TR, Fellner M, Wiesner T, Zuber J, Obenauf AC. Nat Biotechnol. 2020 Jul 27. pii: 10.1038/s41587-020-0614-0. doi: 10.1038/s41587-020-0614-0. PubMed 32719478.
Backbone
  Vector backbone: pRRL
  Vector type: Mammalian Expression, Lentiviral ; CaTCH barcode cloning
  Selectable markers: eBFP2
Growth in bacteria
  Bacterial resistance: Ampicillin, 100 μg/mL
  Growth temperature: 37°C
  Growth strain: NEB Stable
  Copy number: High Copy
Resource information
  A portion of this plasmid was derived from a plasmid made by: Zuber lab, IMP
Terms and licenses: Academic/Nonprofit Terms; Industry Terms: Not Available to Industry
Depositor comments: mCMV_eGFP_EF1as_eBFP2
How to cite: CaTCH_empty-backbone was a gift from Anna Obenauf (Addgene plasmid # 157746 ; http://n2t.net/addgene:157746 ; RRID:Addgene_157746)
