>Addgene plasmid #157746 | CaTCH_empty-backbone | depositor partial sequence | sequence record 304546 | eGFP
ATGGTGAGCAAGGGCGAGGAGCTGTTCACCGGGGTGGTGCCCATCCTGGTCGAGCTGGACGGCGACGTAA
ACGGCCACAAGTTCAGCGTGTCCGGCGAGGGCGAGGGCGATGCCACCTACGGCAAGCTGACCCTGAAGTT
CATCTGCACCACCGGCAAGCTGCCCGTGCCCTGGCCCACCCTCGTGACCACCCTGACCTACGGCGTGCAG
TGCTTCAGCCGCTACCCCGACCACATGAAGCAGCACGACTTCTTCAAGTCCGCCATGCCCGAAGGCTACG
TCCAGGAGCGCACCATCTTCTTCAAGGACGACGGCAACTACAAGACCCGCGCCGAGGTGAAGTTCGAGGG
CGACACCCTGGTGAACCGCATCGAGCTGAAGGGCATCGACTTCAAGGAGGACGGCAACATCCTGGGGCAC
AAGCTGGAGTACAACTACAACAGCCACAACGTCTATATCATGGCCGACAAGCAGAAGAACGGCATCAAGG
TGAACTTCAAGATCCGCCACAACATCGAGGACGGCAGCGTGCAGCTCGCCGACCACTACCAGCAGAACAC
CCCCATCGGCGACGGCCCCGTGCTGCTGCCCGACAACCACTACCTGAGCACCCAGTCCGCCCTGAGCAAA
GACCCCAACGAGAAGCGCGATCACATGGTCCTGCTGGAGTTCGTGACCGCCGCCGGGATCACTCTCGGCA
TGGACGAGCTGTACAAGTAA
