>Addgene plasmid #157746 | CaTCH_empty-backbone | depositor partial sequence | sequence record 304547 | eBFP2
ATGATCATGGTGAGCAAGGGCGAGGAGCTGTTCACCGGGGTGGTGCCCATCCTGGTCGAGCTGGACGGCG
ACGTAAACGGCCACAAGTTCAGCGTGAGGGGCGAGGGCGAGGGCGATGCCACCAACGGCAAGCTGACCCT
GAAGTTCATCTGCACCACCGGCAAGCTGCCCGTGCCCTGGCCCACCCTCGTGACCACCCTGAGCCACGGC
GTGCAGTGCTTCGCCCGCTACCCCGACCACATGAAGCAGCACGACTTCTTCAAGTCCGCCATGCCCGAAG
GCTACGTCCAGGAGCGCACCATCTTCTTCAAGGACGACGGCACCTACAAGACCCGCGCCGAGGTGAAGTT
CGAGGGCGACACCCTGGTGAACCGCATCGAGCTGAAGGGCGTCGACTTCAAGGAGGACGGCAACATCCTG
GGGCACAAGCTGGAGTACAACTTCAACAGCCACAACATCTATATCATGGCCGTCAAGCAGAAGAACGGCA
TCAAGGTGAACTTCAAGATCCGCCACAACGTGGAGGACGGCAGCGTGCAGCTCGCCGACCACTACCAGCA
GAACACCCCCATCGGCGACGGCCCCGTGCTGCTGCCCGACAGCCACTACCTGAGCACCCAGTCCGTGCTG
AGCAAAGACCCCAACGAGAAGCGCGATCACATGGTCCTGCTGGAGTTCCGCACCGCCGCCGGGATCACTC
TCGGCATGGACGAGCTGTACAAGTAA
