>Addgene plasmid #157746 | CaTCH_empty-backbone | addgene partial sequence | sequence record 316072 | pcatch-Rev1 5'-gcctaaagcttctcctgccg-3'
GCCGCTGATCTTCAGACCTGGAGGAGGAGATATGAGGGACAATTGGAGAAGTGAATTATATAAATATAAA
GTAGTAAAAATTGAACCATTAGGAGTAGCACCCACCAAGGCAAAGAGAAGAGTGGTGCAGAGAGAAAAAA
GAGCAGTGGGAATAGGAGCTTTGTTCCTTGGGTTCTTGGGAGCAGCAGGAAGCACTATGGGCGCAGCGTC
AATGACGCTGACGGTACAGGCCAGACAATTATTGTCTGGTATAGTGCAGCAGCAGAACAATTTGCTGAGG
GCTATTGAGGCGCAACAGCATCTGTTGCAACTCACAGTCTGGGGCATCAAGCAGCTCCAGGCAAGAATCC
TGGCTGTGGAAAGATACCTAAAGGATCAACAGCTCCTGGGGATTTGGGGTTGCTCTGGAAAACTCATTTG
CACCACTGCTGTGCCTTGGAATGCTAGTTGGAGTAATAAATCTCTGGAACAGATTTGGAATCACACGACC
TGGATGGAGTGGGACAGAGAAATTAACAATTACACAAGCTTAATACACTCCTTAATTGAAGAATCGCAAA
ACCAGCAAGAAAAGAATGAACAAGAATTCAAGCAGAAGACGGCATACGAGATGTGACTGGAGTTCAGACG
TGTGCTCTTCCGATCTATTGGAATTAGATAAATGGGCAAGTTTGTGGAATTGGTTTAACATAACAAATTG
GCTGTGGTATATAAAATTATTCATAATGATAGTAGGAGGCTTGGTAGGTTTAAGAATAGTTTTTGCTGTA
CTTTCTATAGTGAATAGAGTTAGGCAGGGATATTCACCATTATCGTT
